Addgene plasmid #204779: SARS-CoV-2 Mpro protease (M49T mutant - clinical mutant); aliases: 3CLpro, 3C-like
Purpose: Bacterial expression of Sars Cov 2 MPRO M49T mutant
Depositing lab: ASAP Discovery & Frank von Delft. Depositing organization: University of Oxford.
Backbone
  Vector backbone: pET28-LIC
  Vector type: Bacterial Expression
Growth in bacteria
  Bacterial resistance: Kanamycin, 50 μg/mL
  Growth temperature: 37°C
  Growth strain: DH5alpha
  Copy number: Unknown
Gene/Insert
  Gene/Insert name: Sars Cov 2 MPRO
  Species: Sars Cov 2
  Mutation: M49T
  Entrez Gene: ORF1ab (a.k.a. GU280_gp01)
  Cloning method: Ligation Independent Cloning
How to cite: SARS-CoV-2 Mpro protease (M49T mutant - clinical mutant); aliases: 3CLpro, 3C-like was a gift from ASAP Discovery & Frank von Delft (Addgene plasmid # 204779 ; http://n2t.net/addgene:204779 ; RRID:Addgene_204779)
