[The description below was written by a language model from this plasmid's Addgene catalogue record and pLannotate feature annotations shown in this document.]
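Description:
SARS-CoV-2 Mpro protease (M49T mutant) is a bacterial expression plasmid built on the pET28-LIC backbone, with the insert introduced by ligation-independent cloning. The 6,248 nt plasmid is maintained in E. coli through a ColE1/pMB1-type origin accompanied by the pBR322 bom site and the rop gene, which moderates copy number, and it is selected with kanamycin via an aminoglycoside phosphotransferase (KanR) gene. An f1 origin is also present. Short tetracycline-resistance fragments in the annotation are non-functional remnants of the pBR322-derived backbone.

The payload is the main protease (Mpro, also called 3CLpro or 3C-like protease) of SARS-CoV-2, annotated as a roughly 930 nt fragment of the ORF1a/ORF1ab replicase polyprotein. The automated annotation's text about nsp10 is generic to that polyprotein entry and does not describe this insert. The coding sequence carries the M49T substitution, described in the record as a clinically observed mutation. Expression is driven by a T7 promoter controlled by an adjacent lac operator, with the T7 gene 10 ribosome binding site upstream and a T7 terminator downstream. The plasmid-borne lacI gene supplies repressor, so transcription is IPTG-inducible in hosts that provide T7 RNA polymerase. Upstream of the protease are a polyhistidine tag and a short match to a TEV-cleavage tag element, suggesting an N-terminal, removable purification tag. A small fragment matching a T7 gene 10B-derived sequence lies between the insert and the terminator; whether it is translated is not stated.

The construct is intended for recombinant production of the M49T protease variant in bacteria. The record does not specify the downstream applications.
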