Features (pLannotate 1.2.2; 20 found; start..end, strand, type, name):
      8..287     -  CDS            TcR (fragment): tetracycline efflux protein; tet; confers resistance to tetracycline
    309..327     +  promoter       T7 promoter: promoter for bacteriophage T7 RNA polymerase
    328..352     +  protein_bind   lac operator: The lac repressor binds to the lac operator to inhibit transcription in E. coli. This inhibition can be relieved by adding lactose or isopropyl-β-D-thiogalactopyranoside (IPTG). lac repressor encoded by lacI
    367..389     +  RBS            RBS: efficient ribosome binding site from bacteriophage T7 gene 10 (Olins and Rangwala, 1989)
    402..420     +  CDS            7xHis (fragment): 6xHis affinity tag
    449..469     +  CDS            capTEV™ (fragment): composite tag for in vivo biotinylation, TEV protease cleavage, and 6xHis tagging
    477..1409    +  CDS            R1A_SARS2 (fragment): Experimental evidence at protein level: Swiss-Prot protein existence level 1. [Non-structural protein 10]: Plays a pivotal role in viral transcription by stimulating both nsp14 3'-5' exoribonuclease and nsp16 2'-O-methyltransferase activities. Therefore plays an essential role in viral mRNAs cap methylation. From Severe acute respiratory syndrome coronavirus 2 (2019-nCoV) (SARS-CoV-2).
   1448..1497    +  CDS            SET1 (fragment): solubility-enhancement tag derived from T7 phage gene 10B
   1505..1552    +  terminator     T7 terminator: transcription terminator for bacteriophage T7 RNA polymerase
   1589..2017    +  rep_origin     f1 ori (sequence partly withheld): f1 bacteriophage origin of replication; arrow indicates direction of (+) strand synthesis
   2070..2127    +  promoter       AmpR promoter (fragment): bla
   2136..2951    -  CDS            KanR: aminoglycoside phosphotransferase; aph(3')-Ia; confers resistance to kanamycin in bacteria or G418 (Geneticin®) in eukaryotes
   3073..3661    +  rep_origin     ori: high-copy-number ColE1/pMB1/pBR322/pUC origin of replication
   3847..3986    -  misc_feature   bom: basis of mobility region from pBR322
   4088..4279    -  CDS            rop: Rop protein, which maintains plasmids at low copy number; rop
   4296..4676    +  CDS            YPB1_ECOLX: Protein predicted: Swiss-Prot protein existence level 4. From Escherichia coli.
   4748..5039    -  CDS            TcR (fragment): tetracycline efflux protein; tet; confers resistance to tetracycline
   5054..5075    -  protein_bind   CAP binding site: CAP binding activates transcription in the presence of cAMP. E. coli catabolite activator protein
   5088..6170    -  CDS            lacI: lac repressor; lacI; The lac repressor binds to the lac operator to inhibit transcription in E. coli. This inhibition can be relieved by adding lactose or isopropyl-β-D-thiogalactopyranoside (IPTG).
   6171..6248    -  promoter       lacI promoter: lacI
>Addgene plasmid #204779 | SARS-CoV-2 Mpro protease (M49T mutant - clinical mutant); aliases: 3CLpro, 3C-like | addgene full sequence | sequence record 416944 | Addgene NGS Result
CGGGATCTCGACGCTCTCCCTTATGCGACTCCTACATTAGGAAGCAGCCCAGTAGTAGGTTGAGGCCGTT
GAGCACCGCCGCCGCAAGGAATGGTGCATGCAAGGAGATGGCGCCCAACAGTCCCCCGGCCACGGGGCCT
GCCACCATACCCACGCCGAAACAAGCGCTCATGAGCCCGAAGTGGCGAGCCCGATCTTCCCCATCGGTGA
TGTCGGCGATATAGGCGCCAGCAACCGCACCTGTGGCGCCGGTGATGCCGGCCACGATGCGTCCGGCGTA
GAGGATCGAGATCTCGATCCCGCGAAATTAATACGACTCACTATAGGGGAATTGTGAGCGGATAACAATT
CCCCTCTAGAAATAATTTTGTTTAACTTTAAGAAGGAGATATACCATGAAACATCACCATCACCATCACC
CCATGAGCGATTACGACATCCCCACTACTGAGAATCTTTATTTTCAGGGCGCCATGTCAGCCGTGCTGCA
GAGTGGTTTTAGAAAAATGGCATTCCCATCTGGTAAAGTTGAGGGTTGTATGGTACAAGTAACTTGTGGT
ACAACTACACTTAACGGTCTTTGGCTTGATGACGTAGTTTACTGTCCAAGACATGTGATCTGCACCTCTG
AAGACACGCTTAACCCTAATTATGAAGATTTACTCATTCGTAAGTCTAATCATAATTTCTTGGTACAGGC
TGGTAATGTTCAACTCAGGGTTATTGGACATTCTATGCAAAATTGTGTACTTAAGCTTAAGGTTGATACA
GCCAATCCTAAGACACCTAAGTATAAGTTTGTTCGCATTCAACCAGGACAGACTTTTTCAGTGTTAGCTT
GTTACAATGGTTCACCATCTGGTGTTTACCAATGTGCTATGAGGCCCAATTTCACTATTAAGGGTTCATT
CCTTAATGGTTCATGTGGTAGTGTTGGTTTTAACATAGATTATGACTGTGTCTCTTTTTGTTACATGCAC
CATATGGAATTACCAACTGGAGTTCATGCTGGCACAGACTTAGAAGGTAACTTTTATGGACCTTTTGTTG
ACAGGCAAACAGCACAAGCAGCTGGTACGGACACAACTATTACAGTTAATGTTTTAGCTTGGTTGTACGC
TGCTGTTATAAATGGAGACAGGTGGTTTCTCAATCGATTTACCACAACTCTTAATGACTTTAACCTTGTG
GCTATGAAGTACAATTATGAACCTCTAACACAAGACCATGTTGACATACTAGGACCTCTTTCTGCTCAAA
CTGGAATTGCCGTTTTAGATATGTGTGCTTCATTAAAAGAATTACTGCAAAATGGTATGAATGGACGTAC
CATATTGGGTAGTGCTTTATTAGAAGATGAATTTACACCTTTTGATGTTGTTAGACAATGCTCAGGTGTT
ACTTTCCAATAACCGCGTCGGGTCACCACCACCACCACTGAGATCCGGCTGCTAACAAAGCCCGAAAGGA
AGCTGAGTTGGCTGCTGCCACCGCTGAGCAATAACTAGCATAACCCCTTGGGGCCTCTAAACGGGTCTTG
AGGGGTTTTTTGCTGAAAGGAGGAACTATATCCGGATTGGCGAATGGG
[124 nt withheld, positions 1589-1712]
C
[91 nt withheld, positions 1714-1804]
A
[49 nt withheld, positions 1806-1854]
CCTTTGACGTTGGAGTCCACGTTCTTT
[37 nt withheld, positions 1882-1918]
ACCCTATCTCGGTCTATTCTTTTGATTTATAAGGGATTTTGCCGATTTCGGCCTATTGGTTAAAAAATGA
GCTGATTTAACAAAAATTTAACGCGAATTTTAACAAAATATTAACGCTTACAATTTAGGTGGCACTTTTC
GGGGAAATGTGCGCGGAACCCCTATTTGTTTATTTTTCTAAATACATTCAAATATGTATCCGCTCATGAA
TTAATTCTTAGAAAAACTCATCGAGCATCAAATGAAACTGCAATTTATTCATATCAGGATTATCAATACC
ATATTTTTGAAAAAGCCGTTTCTGTAATGAAGGAGAAAACTCACCGAGGCAGTTCCATAGGATGGCAAGA
TCCTGGTATCGGTCTGCGATTCCGACTCGTCCAACATCAATACAACCTATTAATTTCCCCTCGTCAAAAA
TAAGGTTATCAAGTGAGAAATCACCATGAGTGACGACTGAATCCGGTGAGAATGGCAAAAGTTTATGCAT
TTCTTTCCAGACTTGTTCAACAGGCCAGCCATTACGCTCGTCATCAAAATCACTCGCATCAACCAAACCG
TTATTCATTCGTGATTGCGCCTGAGCGAGACGAAATACGCGATCGCTGTTAAAAGGACAATTACAAACAG
GAATCGAATGCAACCGGCGCAGGAACACTGCCAGCGCATCAACAATATTTTCACCTGAATCAGGATATTC
TTCTAATACCTGGAATGCTGTTTTCCCGGGGATCGCAGTGGTGAGTAACCATGCATCATCAGGAGTACGG
ATAAAATGCTTGATGGTCGGAAGAGGCATAAATTCCGTCAGCCAGTTTAGTCTGACCATCTCATCTGTAA
CATCATTGGCAACGCTACCTTTGCCATGTTTCAGAAACAACTCTGGCGCATCGGGCTTCCCATACAATCG
ATAGATTGTCGCACCTGATTGCCCGACATTATCGCGAGCCCATTTATACCCATATAAATCAGCATCCATG
TTGGAATTTAATCGCGGCCTAGAGCAAGACGTTTCCCGTTGAATATGGCTCATAACACCCCTTGTATTAC
TGTTTATGTAAGCAGACAGTTTTATTGTTCATGACCAAAATCCCTTAACGTGAGTTTTCGTTCCACTGAG
CGTCAGACCCCGTAGAAAAGATCAAAGGATCTTCTTGAGATCCTTTTTTTCTGCGCGTAATCTGCTGCTT
GCAAACAAAAAAACCACCGCTACCAGCGGTGGTTTGTTTGCCGGATCAAGAGCTACCAACTCTTTTTCCG
AAGGTAACTGGCTTCAGCAGAGCGCAGATACCAAATACTGTCCTTCTAGTGTAGCCGTAGTTAGGCCACC
ACTTCAAGAACTCTGTAGCACCGCCTACATACCTCGCTCTGCTAATCCTGTTACCAGTGGCTGCTGCCAG
TGGCGATAAGTCGTGTCTTACCGGGTTGGACTCAAGACGATAGTTACCGGATAAGGCGCAGCGGTCGGGC
TGAACGGGGGGTTCGTGCACACAGCCCAGCTTGGAGCGAACGACCTACACCGAACTGAGATACCTACAGC
GTGAGCTATGAGAAAGCGCCACGCTTCCCGAAGGGAGAAAGGCGGACAGGTATCCGGTAAGCGGCAGGGT
CGGAACAGGAGAGCGCACGAGGGAGCTTCCAGGGGGAAACGCCTGGTATCTTTATAGTCCTGTCGGGTTT
CGCCACCTCTGACTTGAGCGTCGATTTTTGTGATGCTCGTCAGGGGGGCGGAGCCTATGGAAAAACGCCA
GCAACGCGGCCTTTTTACGGTTCCTGGCCTTTTGCTGGCCTTTTGCTCACATGTTCTTTCCTGCGTTATC
CCCTGATTCTGTGGATAACCGTATTACCGCCTTTGAGTGAGCTGATACCGCTCGCCGCAGCCGAACGACC
GAGCGCAGCGAGTCAGTGAGCGAGGAAGCGGAAGAGCGCCTGATGCGGTATTTTCTCCTTACGCATCTGT
GCGGTATTTCACACCGCAATGGTGCACTCTCAGTACAATCTGCTCTGATGCCGCATAGTTAAGCCAGTAT
ACACTCCGCTATCGCTACGTGACTGGGTCATGGCTGCGCCCCGACACCCGCCAACACCCGCTGACGCGCC
CTGACGGGCTTGTCTGCTCCCGGCATCCGCTTACAGACAAGCTGTGACCGTCTCCGGGAGCTGCATGTGT
CAGAGGTTTTCACCGTCATCACCGAAACGCGCGAGGCAGCTGCGGTAAAGCTCATCAGCGTGGTCGTGAA
GCGATTCACAGATGTCTGCCTGTTCATCCGCGTCCAGCTCGTTGAGTTTCTCCAGAAGCGTTAATGTCTG
GCTTCTGATAAAGCGGGCCATGTTAAGGGCGGTTTTTTCCTGTTTGGTCACTGATGCCTCCGTGTAAGGG
GGATTTCTGTTCATGGGGGTAATGATACCGATGAAACGAGAGAGGATGCTCACGATACGGGTTACTGATG
ATGAACATGCCCGGTTACTGGAACGTTGTGAGGGTAAACAACTGGCGGTATGGATGCGGCGGGACCAGAG
AAAAATCACTCAGGGTCAATGCCAGCGCTTCGTTAATACAGATGTAGGTGTTCCACAGGGTAGCCAGCAG
CATCCTGCGATGCAGATCCGGAACATAATGGTGCAGGGCGCTGACTTCCGCGTTTCCAGACTTTACGAAA
CACGGAAACCGAAGACCATTCATGTTGTTGCTCAGGTCGCAGACGTTTTGCAGCAGCAGTCGCTTCACGT
TCGCTCGCGTATCGGTGATTCATTCTGCTAACCAGTAAGGCAACCCCGCCAGCCTAGCCGGGTCCTCAAC
GACAGGAGCACGATCATGCGCACCCGTGGGGCCGCCATGCCGGCGATAATGGCCTGCTTCTCGCCGAAAC
GTTTGGTGGCGGGACCAGTGACGAAGGCTTGAGCGAGGGCGTGCAAGATTCCGAATACCGCAAGCGACAG
GCCGATCATCGTCGCGCTCCAGCGAAAGCGGTCCTCGCCGAAAATGACCCAGAGCGCTGCCGGCACCTGT
CCTACGAGTTGCATGATAAAGAAGACAGTCATAAGTGCGGCGACGATAGTCATGCCCCGCGCCCACCGGA
AGGAGCTGACTGGGTTGAAGGCTCTCAAGGGCATCGGTCGAGATCCCGGTGCCTAATGAGTGAGCTAACT
TACATTAATTGCGTTGCGCTCACTGCCCGCTTTCCAGTCGGGAAACCTGTCGTGCCAGCTGCATTAATGA
ATCGGCCAACGCGCGGGGAGAGGCGGTTTGCGTATTGGGCGCCAGGGTGGTTTTTCTTTTCACCAGTGAG
ACGGGCAACAGCTGATTGCCCTTCACCGCCTGGCCCTGAGAGAGTTGCAGCAAGCGGTCCACGCTGGTTT
GCCCCAGCAGGCGAAAATCCTGTTTGATGGTGGTTAACGGCGGGATATAACATGAGCTGTCTTCGGTATC
GTCGTATCCCACTACCGAGATATCCGCACCAACGCGCAGCCCGGACTCGGTAATGGCGCGCATTGCGCCC
AGCGCCATCTGATCGTTGGCAACCAGCATCGCAGTGGGAACGATGCCCTCATTCAGCATTTGCATGGTTT
GTTGAAAACCGGACATGGCACTCCAGTCGCCTTCCCGTTCCGCTATCGGCTGAATTTGATTGCGAGTGAG
ATATTTATGCCAGCCAGCCAGACGCAGACGCGCCGAGACAGAACTTAATGGGCCCGCTAACAGCGCGATT
TGCTGGTGACCCAATGCGACCAGATGCTCCACGCCCAGTCGCGTACCGTCTTCATGGGAGAAAATAATAC
TGTTGATGGGTGTCTGGTCAGAGACATCAAGAAATAACGCCGGAACATTAGTGCAGGCAGCTTCCACAGC
AATGGCATCCTGGTCATCCAGCGGATAGTTAATGATCAGCCCACTGACGCGTTGCGCGAGAAGATTGTGC
ACCGCCGCTTTACAGGCTTCGACGCCGCTTCGTTCTACCATCGACACCACCACGCTGGCACCCAGTTGAT
CGGCGCGAGATTTAATCGCCGCGACAATTTGCGACGGCGCGTGCAGGGCCAGACTGGAGGTGGCAACGCC
AATCAGCAACGACTGTTTGCCCGCCAGTTGTTGTGCCACGCGGTTGGGAATGTAATTCAGCTCCGCCATC
GCCGCTTCCACTTTTTCCCGCGTTTTCGCAGAAACGTGGCTGGCCTGGTTCACCACGCGGGAAACGGTCT
GATAAGAGACACCGGCATACTCTGCGACATCGTATAACGTTACTGGTTTCACATTCACCACCCTGAATTG
ACTCTCTTCCGGGCGCTATCATGCCATACCGCGAAAGGTTTTGCGCCATTCGATGGTGTC
